Addgene plasmid #15257: pLKO.1-shRalA-1
Depositing lab: William Hahn. Depositing organization: Dana-Farber Cancer Institute. Publication: The tumor suppressor PP2A Abeta regulates the RalA GTPase. Sablina AA, Chen W, Arroyo JD, Corral L, Hector M, Bulmer SE, DeCaprio JA, Hahn WC. Cell. 2007 Jun 1. 129(5):969-82. 10.1016/j.cell.2007.03.047 PubMed 17540176.
Backbone
  Vector backbone: pLKO.1
  Backbone size w/o insert (bp): 7032
  Vector type: Mammalian Expression, Lentiviral, RNAi
  Selectable markers: Puromycin
Growth in bacteria
  Bacterial resistance: Ampicillin, 100 μg/mL
  Growth temperature: 37°C
  Growth strain: Stbl3
  Copy number: High Copy
Gene/Insert
  Gene/Insert name: v-ral simian leukemia viral oncogene homolog A (alt name: RALA)
  Species: H. sapiens (human)
  Insert size (bp): 60
  Entrez Gene: RALA (a.k.a. HINCONS, RAL)
  Cloning method: Restriction Enzyme; 5′ cloning site AgeI (not destroyed); 3′ cloning site EcoRI (not destroyed)
  Sequencing primers: 5′ LKO.1 5'
Terms and licenses: Academic/Nonprofit Terms; Industry Terms: Not Available to Industry
Depositor comments: Target sequence: CGCTGCAATTAGAGACAACTACT
How to cite: pLKO.1-shRalA-1 was a gift from William Hahn (Addgene plasmid # 15257 ; http://n2t.net/addgene:15257 ; RRID:Addgene_15257)
