[The description below was written by a language model from this plasmid's Addgene catalogue record.]
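Description:
pLKO.1-shRalA-1 is a lentiviral RNA interference plasmid built on the pLKO.1 backbone (about 7 kb without insert) and designed to knock down human RALA, the gene encoding the small GTPase RalA. It is classed as a mammalian expression, lentiviral and RNAi vector. In bacteria it is maintained as a high-copy plasmid under ampicillin selection. The recorded host is a recombination-deficient strain of the kind usually chosen to keep the repeated lentiviral LTR sequences stable. In mammalian cells, the vector confers puromycin resistance, so transduced or transfected populations can be selected and stable knockdown lines established.

The payload is a short hairpin cassette of roughly 60 bp, cloned as a restriction fragment between the AgeI and EcoRI sites, both of which remain intact. The hairpin targets a single site in the human RALA transcript, and the "-1" in the name suggests it is one of a series of hairpins against the same gene. The record provides no feature table and does not state the promoters. In the standard pLKO.1 design, the hairpin sits downstream of a human U6 RNA polymerase III promoter and the puromycin marker is driven by a separate Pol II promoter, all between the LTRs of a self-inactivating lentiviral genome. That genome is packaged when helper plasmids are supplied in trans.

The transcribed hairpin is processed by the cellular RNAi machinery into an siRNA that directs degradation of RALA mRNA. The associated publication concerns regulation of RalA by the PP2A Aβ tumour suppressor, consistent with use in loss-of-function studies of RalA in human cells.
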