>Addgene plasmid #15257 | pLKO.1-shRalA-1 | addgene partial sequence | sequence record 21748 | 15257 with LKO.1 5'
ACGAAACACCGGCGCTGCAATTAGAGACAACTACTCGAGTAGTTGTCTCTAATTGCAGCGTTTTTAATTC
TCGACCTCGAGACAAATGGCAGTATTCATCCACAATTTTAAAAGAAAAGGGGGGATTGGGGGGTACAGTG
CAGGGGAAAGAATAGTAGACATAATAGCAACAGACATACAAACTAAAGAATTACAAAAACAAATTACAAA
AATTCAAAATTTTCGGGTTTATTACAGGGACAGCAGAGATCCACTTTGGCCGCGGCTCGAGGGGGTTGGG
GTTGCGCCTTTTCCAAGGCAGCCCTGGGTTTGCGCAGGGACGCGGCTGCTCTGGGCGTGGTTCCGGGAAA
CGCAGCGGCGCCGACCCTGGGTCTCGCACATTCTTCACGTCCGTTCGCAGCGTCACCCGGATCTTCGCCG
CTACCCTTGTGGGCCCCCCGGCGACGCTTCCTGCTCCGCCCCTAAGTCGGGAAGGTTCCTTGCGGTTCGC
GGCGTGCCGGACGTGACAAACGGAAGCCGCACGTCTCACTAGTACCCTCGCAGACGGACAGCGCCAGGGA
GCAATGGCAGCGCGCCGACCGCGATGGGCTGTGGCCAATAGCGGCTGCTCAGCAGGGCGCGCCGAGAGCA
GCGGCCGGGAAGGGGCGGTGCGGGAGGCGGGGTGTGGGGCGGTAGTGTGGGCCCTGTTCCTGCCCGCGCG
GTGTTCCGCATTCTGCAAGCCTCCGGAGCGCACGTCGGCAGTCGGCTCCCTCGTTGACCGAATCACCGAC
CTCTCTCCCCAGGGGGGATCCACCGGGAGCTTACCAT
